>Addgene plasmid #156668 | pD649-HAsp-KIR2DL1-Fc(DAPA)-AviTag-6xHis | addgene full sequence | sequence record 433180 | Addgene NGS Result
TTCAATATTATTGAAGCATTTATCAGGGTTATTGTCTCATGAGCGGATACATATTTGAATGTATTTAGAA
AAATAAACAAATAGGGGTCAGTGTTACAACCAATTAACCAATTCTGAACATTATCGCGAGCCCATTTATA
CCTGAATATGGCTCATAACACCCCTTGCTCATGACCAAAATCCCTTAACGTGAGTTACGCGCGCGTCGTT
CCACTGAGCGTCAGACCCCGTAGAAAAGATCAAAGGATCTTCTTGAGATCCTTTTTTTCTGCGCGTAATC
TGCTGCTTGCAAACAAAAAAACCACCGCTACCAGCGGTGGTTTGTTTGCCGGATCAAGAGCTACCAACTC
TTTTTCCGAAGGTAACTGGCTTCAGCAGAGCGCAGATACCAAATACTGTTCTTCTAGTGTAGCCGTAGTT
AGCCCACCACTTCAAGAACTCTGTAGCACCGCCTACATACCTCGCTCTGCTAATCCTGTTACCAGTGGCT
GCTGCCAGTGGCGATAAGTCGTGTCTTACCGGGTTGGACTCAAGACGATAGTTACCGGATAAGGCGCAGC
GGTCGGGCTGAACGGGGGGTTCGTGCACACAGCCCAGCTTGGAGCGAACGACCTACACCGAACTGAGATA
CCTACAGCGTGAGCTATGAGAAAGCGCCACGCTTCCCGAAGGGAGAAAGGCGGACAGGTATCCGGTAAGC
GGCAGGGTCGGAACAGGAGAGCGCACGAGGGAGCTTCCAGGGGGAAACGCCTGGTATCTTTATAGTCCTG
TCGGGTTTCGCCACCTCTGACTTGAGCGTCGATTTTTGTGATGCTCGTCAGGGGGGCGGAGCCTATGGAA
AAACGCCAGCAACGCGGCCTTTTTACGGTTCCTGGCCTTTTGCTGGCCTTTTGCTCACATGTTCTTTCCT
GCGTTATCCCCTGATTCTGTGGATAACCGTATTACCGCCTTTGAGTGAGCTGATACCGCTCGCCGCAGCC
GAACGACCGAGCGCAGCGAGTCAGTGAGCGAGGAAGCGGAAGGCGAGAGTAGGGAACTGCCAGGCATCAA
ACTAAGCAGAAGGCCCCTGACGGATGGCCTTTTTGCGTTTCTACAAACTCTTTCTGTGTTGTAAAACGAC
GGCCAGTCTTAAGCTCGGGCCCCCTGGGCGGTTCTGATAACGAGTAATCGTTAATCCGCAAATAACGTAA
AAACCCGCTTCGGCGGGTTTTTTTATGGGGGGAGTTTAGGGAAAGAGCATTTGTCAGAATATTTAAGGGC
GCCTGTCACTTTGCTTGATATATGAGAATTATTTAACCTTATAAATGAGAAAAAAGCAACGCACTTTAAA
TAAGATACGTTGCTTTTTCGATTGATGAACACCTATAATTAAACTATTCATCTATTATTTATGATTTTTT
GTATATACAATATTTCTAGTTTGTTAAAGAGAATTAAGAAAATAAATCTCGAAAATAATAAAGGGAAAAT
CAGTTTTTGATATCAAAATTATACATGTCAACGATAATACAAAATATAATACAAACTATAAGATGTTATC
AGTATTTATTATCATTTAGAATAAATTTTGTGTCGCCCTTAATTGTGAGCGGATAACAATTACGAGCTTC
ATGCACAGTGGCGTTGACTCAATATTGGCCATTAGCCATATTATTCATTGGTTATATAGCATAAATCAAT
ATTGGCTATTGGCCATTGCATACGTTGTATCTATATCATAATATGTACATTTATATTGGCTCATGTCCAA
TATGACCGCCATGTTGGCATTGATTATTGACTAGTTATTAATAGTAATCAATTACGGGGTCATTAGTTCA
TAGCCCATATATGGAGTTCCGCGTTACATAACTTACGGTAAATGGCCCGCCTGGCTGACCGCCCAACGAC
CCCCGCCCATTGACGTCAATAATGACGTATGTTCCCATAGTAACGCCAATAGGGACTTTCCATTGACGTC
AATGGGTGGAGTATTTACGGTAAACTGCCCACTTGGCAGTACATCAAGTGTATCATATGCCAAGTACGCC
CCCTATTGACGTCAATGACGGTAAATGGCCCGCCTGGCATTATGCCCAGTACATGACCTTATGGGACTTT
CCTACTTGGCAGTACATCTACGTATTAGTCATCGCTATTACCATGGTGATGCGGTTTTGGCAGTACATCA
ATGGGCGTGGATAGCGGTTTGACTCACGGGGATTTCCAAGTCTCCACCCCATTGACGTCAATGGGAGTTT
GTTTTGGCACCAAAATCAACGGGACTTTCCAAAATGTCGTAACAACTCCGCCCCATTGACGCAAATGGGC
GGTAGGCGTGTACGGTGGGAGGTCTATATAAGCAGAGCTCGTTTAGTGAACCGTCAGATCGCCTGGAGAC
GCCATCCACGCTGTTTTGACCTCCATAGAAGACACCGGGACCGATCCAGCCTCCGCGGCCGGGAACGGTG
CATTGGAACGCGGATTCCCCGTGCCAAGAGTGACGTAAGTACCGCCTATAGAGTCTATAGGCCCACCCCC
TTGGCTTCGTTAGAACGCGGCTACAATTAATACATAACCTTATGTATCATACACATACGATTTAGGTGAC
ACTATAGAATAACATCCACTTTGCCTTTCTCTCCACAGGTGTCCACTCCCAGGTCCAACTGCACCTCGGT
TCTATCGAAAACGCGCCTGCTAGCGCCACCATGAAGACCATCATTGCCCTGAGCTACATCTTCTGCCTGG
TGTTCGCTGCGGCCGCCCATGAAGGCGTGCACAGAAAACCTTCTCTGCTGGCCCATCCTGGACCTCTGGT
CAAGAGCGAAGAGACAGTGATCCTGCAGTGTTGGAGCGACGTGATGTTCGAGCACTTCCTGCTGCACCGC
GAGGGCATGTTCAACGACACACTGAGACTGATCGGCGAGCACCACGATGGCGTGTCCAAGGCCAATTTCA
GCATCAGCAGAATGACCCAGGACCTGGCCGGCACCTACAGATGTTATGGCTCTGTGACACACAGCCCCTA
CCAGGTGTCAGCCCCTAGCGATCCTCTGGACATCGTGATCATCGGCCTGTACGAGAAGCCTAGCCTGTCT
GCTCAGCCTGGACCTACAGTGCTGGCCGGCGAAAATGTGACCCTGAGCTGTAGCAGCCGGTCCAGCTACG
ATATGTACCACCTGTCCAGAGAGGGCGAAGCCCACGAAAGAAGGCTGCCTGCCGGACCTAAAGTGAACGG
CACCTTCCAGGCCGATTTTCCACTGGGACCTGCCACACACGGCGGCACATATAGATGCTTCGGCAGCTTC
CACGACAGCCCTTACGAGTGGTCTAAGAGCAGCGATCCACTGCTGGTGTCCGTGACCGGCAATCCTAGCA
ATAGCTGGCCTTCTCCAACCGAGCCTAGCAGCAAGACAGGCAACCCCAGACATCTGCATGGCGCGCCGGG
CGGCGACAAGACCCACACCTGCCCCCCCTGCCCAGCTCCAGAACTGCTGGGAGGGCCTTCCGTGTTCCTG
TTCCCCCCCAAGCCCAAGGACACCCTGATGATCAGCAGGACCCCCGAGGTGACCTGCGTGGTGGTGGCCG
TGTCCCACGAGGACCCAGAGGTGAAGTTCAACTGGTACGTGGACGGCGTGGAGGTGCACAACGCCAAGAC
CAAGCCCAGAGAGGAGCAGTACAACAGCACCTACAGGGTGGTGTCCGTGCTGACCGTGCTGCACCAGGAC
TGGCTGAACGGCAAAGAATACAAGTGCAAAGTCTCCAACAAGGCCCTGGCTGCCCCAATCGAAAAGACAA
TCAGCAAGGCCAAGGGCCAGCCACGGGAGCCCCAGGTGTACACCCTGCCCCCCAGCCGGGAGGAGATGAC
CAAGAACCAGGTGTCCCTGACCTGTCTGGTGAAGGGCTTCTACCCCAGCGATATCGCCGTGGAGTGGGAG
AGCAACGGCCAGCCCGAGAACAACTACAAGACCACCCCCCCAGTGCTGGACAGCGACGGCAGCTTCTTCC
TGTACAGCAAGCTGACCGTGGACAAGTCCAGGTGGCAGCAGGGCAACGTGTTCAGCTGCAGCGTGATGCA
CGAGGCCCTGCACAACCACTACACCCAGAAGTCCCTGAGCCTGAGCCCCGGCGGCAGCGGTCTTAATGAT
ATTTTCGAGGCTCAGAAGATTGAGTGGCATGAACACCACCACCATCACCACTAAGGCCGGCCTGTAGTCA
CTGGCACAACGCGTTACCCGGTAAGCCAATCGGGTATACACGGTCGTCATACTGCAGACAGGGTTCTTCT
ACTTTGCAAGATAGTCTTGAGTAGTAAAATAAATAGATAGAGAAAATCAGCCTCGACTGTGCCTTCTAGT
TGCCAGCCATCTGTTGTTTGCCCCTCCCCCGTGCCTTCCTTGACCCTGGAAGGTGCCACTCCCACTGTCC
TTTCCTAATAAAATGAGGAAATTGCATCACAACACTCAACCCTATCTCGGTCTATTCTTTTGATTTATAA
GGGATTTTGCCGATTTCGGCCTATTGGTTAAAAAATGAGCTGATTTAACAAAAATTTAACGCGAATTAAT
TCTGTGGAATGTGTGTCAGTTAGGGTGTGGAAAGTCCCCAGGCTCCCCAGCAGGCAGAAGTATGCAAAGC
ATGCATCTCAATTAGTCAGCAACCAGGTGTGGAAAGTCCCCAGGCTCCCCAGCAGGCAGAAGTATGCAAA
GCATGCATCTCAATTAGTCAGCAACCATAGTCCCGCCCCTAACTCCGCCCATCCCGCCCCTAACTCCGCC
CAGTTCCGCCCATTCTCCGCCCCATGGCTGACTAATTTTTTTTATTTATGCAGAGGCCGAGGCCGCCTCT
GCCTCTGAGCTATTCCAGAAGTAGTGAGGAGGCTTTTTTGGAGGCCTAGGCTTTTGCAAAAAGCTCCCGG
GAGCTTGTATATCCATTTTCGGATCTGATCAGCACGTGTTGACAATTAATCATCGGCATAGTATATCGGC
ATAGTATAATACGACAAGGTGAGGAACTAAACCATGACCGAGTACAAGCCCACGGTGCGCCTCGCCACCC
GCGACGACGTCCCCAGGGCCGTACGCACCCTCGCCGCCGCGTTCGCCGACTACCCCGCCACGCGCCACAC
CGTCGATCCGGACCGCCACATCGAGCGGGTCACCGAGCTGCAAGAACTCTTCCTCACGCGCGTCGGGCTC
GACATCGGCAAGGTGTGGGTCGCGGACGACGGCGCCGCGGTGGCGGTCTGGACCACGCCGGAGAGCGTCG
AAGCGGGGGCGGTGTTCGCCGAGATCGGCCCGCGCATGGCCGAGTTGAGCGGTTCCCGGCTGGCCGCGCA
GCAACAGATGGAAGGCCTCCTGGCGCCGCACCGGCCCAAGGAGCCCGCGTGGTTCCTGGCCACCGTCGGC
GTCTCGCCCGACCACCAGGGCAAGGGTCTGGGCAGCGCCGTCGTGCTCCCCGGAGTGGAGGCGGCCGAGC
GCGCCGGGGTGCCCGCCTTCCTGGAGACATCCGCGCCCCGCAACCTCCCCTTCTACGAGCGGCTCGGCTT
CACCGTCACCGCCGACGTCGAGGTGCCCGAAGGACCGCGCACCTGGTGCATGACCCGCAAGCCCGGTGCC
TGACACGTGCTACGAGATTTCGATTCCACCGCCGCCTTCTATGAAAGGTTGGGCTTCGGAATCGTTTTCC
GGGACGCCGGCTGGATGATCCTCCAGCGCGGGGATCTCATGCTGGAGTTCTTCGCCCACCCCAACTTGTT
TATTGCAGCTTATAATGGTTACAAATAAAGCAATAGCATCACAAATTTCACAAATAAAGCATTTTTTTCA
CTGCATTCTAGTTGTGGTTTGTCCAAACTCATCAATGTATCTTATCATGTCTGTATACCGTCGACCTCTA
GCTAGAGCTTGGCGTAATCATGGTCATTACCAATGCTTAATCAGTGAGGCACCTATCTCAGCGATCTGTC
TATTTCGTTCATCCATAGTTGCCTGACTCCCCGTCGTGTAGATAACTACGATACGGGAGGGCTTACCATC
TGGCCCCAGCGCTGCGATGATACCGCGAGAACCACGCTCACCGGCTCCGGATTTATCAGCAATAAACCAG
CCAGCCGGAAGGGCCGAGCGCAGAAGTGGTCCTGCAACTTTATCCGCCTCCATCCAGTCTATTAATTGTT
GCCGGGAAGCTAGAGTAAGTAGTTCGCCAGTTAATAGTTTGCGCAACGTTGTTGCCATCGCTACAGGCAT
CGTGGTGTCACGCTCGTCGTTTGGTATGGCTTCATTCAGCTCCGGTTCCCAACGATCAAGGCGAGTTACA
TGATCCCCCATGTTGTGCAAAAAAGCGGTTAGCTCCTTCGGTCCTCCGATCGTTGTCAGAAGTAAGTTGG
CCGCAGTGTTATCACTCATGGTTATGGCAGCACTGCATAATTCTCTTACTGTCATGCCATCCGTAAGATG
CTTTTCTGTGACTGGTGAGTACTCAACCAAGTCATTCTGAGAATAGTGTATGCGGCGACCGAGTTGCTCT
TGCCCGGCGTCAATACGGGATAATACCGCGCCACATAGCAGAACTTTAAAAGTGCTCATCATTGGAAAAC
GTTCTTCGGGGCGAAAACTCTCAAGGATCTTACCGCTGTTGAGATCCAGTTCGATGTAACCCACTCGTGC
ACCCAACTGATCTTCAGCATCTTTTACTTTCACCAGCGTTTCTGGGTGAGCAAAAACAGGAAGGCAAAAT
GCCGCAAAAAAGGGAATAAGGGCGACACGGAAATGTTGAATACTCATATTCTTCCTTT
Features (pLannotate 1.2.2; 21 found; start..end, strand, type, name):
    118..142     -  CDS            KanR (fragment): aminoglycoside phosphotransferase; aph(3')-Ia; confers resistance to kanamycin
    253..841     +  rep_origin     ori: high-copy-number ColE1/pMB1/pBR322/pUC origin of replication
   1066..1083    +  terminator     rrnB T2 terminator (fragment): transcription terminator T2 from the E. coli rrnB gene
   1108..1127    -  CDS            lacZα (fragment): LacZα fragment of β-galactosidase; lacZ fragment
   1583..1599    +  protein_bind   lac operator: The lac repressor binds to the lac operator to inhibit transcription in E. coli. This inhibition can be relieved by adding lactose or isopropyl-β-D-thiogalactopyranoside (IPTG). lac repressor encoded by lacI
   1842..2145    +  enhancer       CMV enhancer: human cytomegalovirus immediate early enhancer
   2146..2349    +  promoter       CMV promoter: human cytomegalovirus (CMV) immediate early promoter
   2485..2528    +  intron         CMV intron (fragment): modified intron A from human cytomegalovirus
   2580..2598    +  promoter       SP6 promoter: promoter for bacteriophage SP6 RNA polymerase
   2602..2639    +  CDS            IgH signal sequence (fragment): signal sequence from the mouse immunoglobulin heavy chain variable region
   2697..3419    +  CDS            KIR2DS1 (fragment): KI2S1_HUMAN - Also known as CD158H. Experimental evidence at protein level: Swiss-Prot protein existence level 1. Receptor on natural killer (NK) cells for some HLA-C alleles such as w6. Does not inhibit the activity of NK cells. From Homo sapiens (Human).
   3435..4112    +  CDS            IGHG1 (fragment): IGHG1_HUMAN - Experimental evidence at protein level: Swiss-Prot protein existence level 1. Constant region of immunoglobulin heavy chains. Immunoglobulins, also known as antibodies, are membrane-bound or secreted glycoproteins produced by B lymphocytes. In the recognition phase of humoral immunity, the membrane-bound immunoglobulins serve as receptors which, upon binding of a specific antigen, trigger the clonal expansion and differentiation of B lymphocytes into immunoglobulins- secreting plasma cells. Secreted immunoglobulins mediate the effector phase of humoral immunity, which results in
   4327..4438    +  polyA_signal   bGH poly(A) signal: bovine growth hormone polyadenylation signal
   4439..4547    +  rep_origin     f1 ori (fragment): f1 bacteriophage origin of replication; arrow indicates direction of (+) strand synthesis
   4561..4890    +  promoter       SV40 promoter: SV40 enhancer and early promoter
   4938..4985    +  promoter       EM7 promoter: synthetic bacterial promoter&nbsp
   5004..5603    +  CDS            PuroR (fragment): puromycin N-acetyltransferase; pac from Streptomyces; confers resistance to puromycin
   5613..5738    +  CDS            ble (fragment): BLE_KLEPN - Experimental evidence at protein level: Swiss-Prot protein existence level 1. Binding protein with a strong affinity to the bleomycin family of antibiotics. Binds to CL990; an antimitotic-antibiotic compound. From Klebsiella pneumoniae.
   5733..5854    +  polyA_signal   SV40 poly(A) signal: SV40 polyadenylation signal
   5907..6767    -  CDS            AmpR: β-lactamase; bla; confers resistance to ampicillin, carbenicillin, and related antibiotics
   6770..88      -  promoter       AmpR promoter (fragment) (across the origin): bla
