[The description below was written by a language model from this plasmid's Addgene catalogue record and pLannotate feature annotations shown in this document.]
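Description:
pD649-HAsp-KIR2DL1-Fc(DAPA)-AviTag-6xHis is a mammalian expression plasmid built on the pD649 backbone for producing a secreted, Fc-fused form of the extracellular domain of human KIR2DL1 (CD158A), an immunoglobulin-superfamily receptor. It is maintained in E. coli as a high-copy plasmid through a ColE1/pUC-type origin and selected with ampicillin via a complete β-lactamase gene. The sequenced record is about 6.8 kb.

Expression is driven by the human CMV immediate-early enhancer and promoter, followed by a fragment of CMV intron A. An SP6 phage promoter sits just upstream of the coding region and also serves as a sequencing primer site. The open reading frame begins with a secretion signal, named HAsp in the construct title, which the automated annotation matches partially to a mouse immunoglobulin heavy-chain signal sequence. Next comes the KIR2DL1 ectodomain, cloned between retained NotI and AscI sites. The annotation software labels this segment as the closely related KIR2DS1, which probably reflects the similarity of the KIR ectodomains rather than a different insert. Downstream is a human IgG1 Fc region carrying the D265A and P329A (DAPA) substitutions, which are generally used to reduce Fc effector interactions. The Fc is followed by an AviTag for site-specific enzymatic biotinylation and a 6xHis tag for metal-affinity purification, and the transcript ends at a bGH polyadenylation signal.

A separate SV40/EM7-promoted cassette with a puromycin N-acetyltransferase sequence and an SV40 poly(A) signal suggests that selection in mammalian cells is possible. Small remnants of KanR, lacZα, ble and f1 ori are also annotated. The depositor notes that some plasmids in this collection may carry an IS4-like transposase insertion upstream of the CMV promoter, although none is annotated here. The plasmid belongs to a collection used to make soluble ectodomain proteins for mapping interactions among human IgSF cell-surface proteins.
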