Addgene plasmid #156668: pD649-HAsp-KIR2DL1-Fc(DAPA)-AviTag-6xHis
Purpose: Mammalian expression of cell-surface protein extracellular domain fused to Fc(DAPA)-Avi-6xHis. Protein is secreted from cells.
Depositing lab: Chris Garcia. Depositing organization: Stanford University. Publication: A Human IgSF Cell-Surface Interactome Reveals a Complex Network of Protein-Protein Interactions. Wojtowicz WM, Vielmetter J, Fernandes RA, Siepe DH, Eastman CL, Chisholm GB, Cox S, Klock H, Anderson PW, Rue SM, Miller JJ, Glaser SM, Bragstad ML, Vance J, Lam AW, Lesley SA, Zinn K, Garcia KC. Cell. 2020 Aug 20;182(4):1027-1043.e17. doi: 10.1016/j.cell.2020.07.025. PubMed 32822567.
Backbone
  Vector backbone: pD649
  Backbone size w/o insert (bp): 6106
  Vector type: Mammalian Expression
Growth in bacteria
  Bacterial resistance: Ampicillin, 100 μg/mL
  Growth temperature: 37°C
  Growth strain: DH5alpha
  Copy number: High Copy
Gene/Insert
  Gene/Insert name: KIR2DL1 (alt name: KI2L1)
  Species: H. sapiens (human)
  Insert size (bp): 672
  Mutation: Fc region of human IgG contains D265A and P329A mutations (DAPA)
  Entrez Gene: KIR2DL1 (a.k.a. CD158A, KIR-K64, KIR221, KIR2DL3, NKAT, NKAT-1, NKAT1, p58.1)
  Promoter: CMV/SP6
  Tag / fusion protein: Fc(DAPA)-AviTag-6xHis (C terminal on backbone)
  Cloning method: Restriction Enzyme; 5′ cloning site GCGGCCGC (not destroyed); 3′ cloning site GGCGCGCC (not destroyed)
  Sequencing primers: 5′ ATTTAGGTGACACTATAG; 3′ CACGTACCAGTTGAACTTCACC
Resource information
  A portion of this plasmid was derived from a plasmid made by: synthesis by ThermoFisher
Terms and licenses: Academic/Nonprofit Terms; Industry Terms: Not Available to Industry
Depositor comments: Some plasmids in this collection may have an IS4-like element ISVsa5 family transposase upstream of the CMV promoter.
How to cite: pD649-HAsp-KIR2DL1-Fc(DAPA)-AviTag-6xHis was a gift from Chris Garcia (Addgene plasmid # 156668 ; http://n2t.net/addgene:156668 ; RRID:Addgene_156668)
