>Addgene plasmid #156668 | pD649-HAsp-KIR2DL1-Fc(DAPA)-AviTag-6xHis | depositor partial sequence | sequence record 302446 | insert (extracellular domain)
CATGAAGGCGTGCACAGAAAACCTTCTCTGCTGGCCCATCCTGGACCTCTGGTCAAGAGCGAAGAGACAG
TGATCCTGCAGTGTTGGAGCGACGTGATGTTCGAGCACTTCCTGCTGCACCGCGAGGGCATGTTCAACGA
CACACTGAGACTGATCGGCGAGCACCACGATGGCGTGTCCAAGGCCAATTTCAGCATCAGCAGAATGACC
CAGGACCTGGCCGGCACCTACAGATGTTATGGCTCTGTGACACACAGCCCCTACCAGGTGTCAGCCCCTA
GCGATCCTCTGGACATCGTGATCATCGGCCTGTACGAGAAGCCTAGCCTGTCTGCTCAGCCTGGACCTAC
AGTGCTGGCCGGCGAAAATGTGACCCTGAGCTGTAGCAGCCGGTCCAGCTACGATATGTACCACCTGTCC
AGAGAGGGCGAAGCCCACGAAAGAAGGCTGCCTGCCGGACCTAAAGTGAACGGCACCTTCCAGGCCGATT
TTCCACTGGGACCTGCCACACACGGCGGCACATATAGATGCTTCGGCAGCTTCCACGACAGCCCTTACGA
GTGGTCTAAGAGCAGCGATCCACTGCTGGTGTCCGTGACCGGCAATCCTAGCAATAGCTGGCCTTCTCCA
ACCGAGCCTAGCAGCAAGACAGGCAACCCCAGACATCTGCAT
